>Addgene plasmid #146162 | pAc5.1B-lambdaN-HA-DmGW182-GW10_338_438A_D | depositor full sequence | sequence record 288607 | Full Sequence
CTTCAAGGAATTAATTCTATATTCTAAAAACACAAATGATACTTCTAAAAAAAATCATGAATGGCATCAA
CTCTGAATCAAATCTTTGCAGATGCACCTACTTCTCATTTCCACTGTCACATCATTTTTCCAGATCTCGC
TGCCTGTTATGTGGCCCACAAACCAAGACACGTTTTATGGCCATTAAAGCTGGCTGATCGTCGCCAAACA
CCAAATACATATCAATATGTACATTCGAGAAAGAAGCGATCAAAGAAGCGTCTTCGGGCGAGTAGGAGAA
TGCGGAGGAGAAGGAGAACGAGCTGATCTAGTATCTCTCCACAATCCAATGCCAACTGACCAACTGGCCA
TATTCGGAGCAATTTGAAGCCAATTTCCATCGCCTGGCGATCGCTCCATTCTTGGCTATATGTTTTTCAC
CGTTCCCGGGGCCATTTTCAAAGACTCGTCGGTAAGATAAGATTGTGTCACTCGCTGTCTCTCTTCATTT
GTCGAAGAATGCTGAGGAATTTCGCGATGACGTCGGCGAGTATTTTGAAGAATGAGAATAATTTGTATTT
ATACGAAAATCAGTTAGTGGAATTTTCTACAAAAACATGTTATCTATAGATAATTTTGTTGCAAAATATG
TTGACTATGACAAAGATTGTATGTATATACCTTTAATGTATTCTCATTTTCTTATGTATTTATAATGGCA
ATGATGATACTGATGATATTTTAAGATGATGCCAGACCACAGGCTGATTTCTGCGTCTTTTGCCGAACGC
AGTGCATGTGCGGTTGTTGTTTTTTGGAATAGTTTCAATTTTCGGACTGTCCGCTTTGATTTCAGTTTCT
TGGCTTATTCAAAAAGCAAAGTAAAGCCAAAAAAGCGAGATGGCAATACCAAATGCGGCAAAACGGTAGT
GGAAGGAAAGGGGTGCGGGGCAGCGGAAGGAAGGGTGGGGCGGGGCGTGGCGGGGTCTGTGGCTGGGCGC
GACGTCACCGACGTTGGAGCCACTCCTTTGACCATGTGTGCGTGTGTGTATTATTCGTGTCTCGCCACTC
GCCGGTTGTTTTTTTCTTTTTATCTCGCTCTCTCTAGCGCCATCTCGTACGCATGCTCAACGCACCGCAT
GTTGCCGTGTCCTTTATGCGTCATTTTGGCTCGAAATAGGCAATTATTTAAACAAAGATTAGTCAACGAA
AACGCTAAAATAAATAAGTCTACAATATGGTTACTTATTGCCATGTGTGTGCAGCCAACGATAGCAACAA
AAGCAACAACACAGTGGCTTTCCCTCTTTCACTTTTTGTTTGCAAGCGCGTGCGAGCAAGACGGCACGAC
CGGCAAACGCAATTACGCTGACAAAGAGCAGACGAAGTTTTGGCCGAAAAACATCAAGGCGCCTGATACG
AATGCATTTGCAATAACAATTGCGATATTTAATATTGTTTATGAAGCTGTTTGACTTCAAAACACACAAA
AAAAAAAATAAAACAAATTATTTGAAAGAGAATTAGGAATCGGACAGCTTATCGTTACGGGCTAACAGCA
CACCGAGACGAAATAGCTTACCTGACGTCACAGCCTCTGGAAGAACTGCCGCCAAGCAGAGAGAGAGAGA
AAAAGAGGGAGAGCAGCTTAGACCGCATGTGCTTGTGTGTGAGGCGTCTCTCTCTTCGTCTCCTGTTTGC
GCAAACGCATAGACTGCACTGAGAAAATCGATTACCTATTTTTTATGAATGAATATTTGCACTATTACTA
TTCAAAACTATTAAGATAGCAATCACATTCAATAGCCAAATACTATACCACCTGAGCGATGCAACGAAAT
GATCAATTTGAGCAAAAATGCTGCATATTTAGGACGGCATCATTATAGAAATGCTTCTTGCTGTGTACTT
TTCTCTCGTCTGGCAGCTGTTTCGCCGTTATTGTTAAAACCGGCTTAAGTTAGGTGTGTTTTCTACGACT
AGTGATGCCCCTACTAGAAGATGTGTGTTGCACAAATGTCCCTGAATAACCAATTTGAAGTGCAGATAGC
AGTAAACGTAAGCTAATATGAATATTATTTAACTGTAATGTTTTAATATCGCTGGACATTACTAATAAAC
CCACTATAAACACATGTACATATGTATGTTTTGGCATACAATGAGTAGTTGGGGAAAAAATGTGTAAAAG
CACCGTGACCATCACAGCATAAAGATAACCAGCTGAAGTATCGAATATGAGTAACCCCCAAATTGAATCA
CATGCCGCAACTGATAGGACCCATGGAAGTACACTCTTCATGGCGATATACAAGACACACACAAGCACGA
ACACCCAGTTGCGGAGGAAATTCTCCGTAAATGAAAACCCAATCGGCGAACAATTCATACCCATATATGG
TAAAAGTTTTGAACGCGACTTGAGAGCGGAGAGCATTGCGGCTGATAAGGTTTTAGCGCTAAGCGGGCTT
TATAAAACGGGCTGCGGGACCAGTTTTCATATCACTACCGTTTGAGTTCTTGTGCTGTGTGGATACTCCT
CCCGACACAAAGCCGCTCCATCAGCCAGCAGTCGTCTAATCCAGAGACCCCGGATCGGGGTACCCAACAT
GGACGCACAAACACGACGACGTGAGCGTCGCGCTGAGAAACAAGCTCAATGGAAAGCTGCAAACGGTGGA
TCTCCTCCAAGCTTGATGGCTTACCCATACGATGTTCCAGATTACGCTATGCGTGAAGCCCTTTTTTCCC
AAGATGCCGCGGCCTGTCAGCATGTTAACCAGGATACTAATTGGGAAGTTCCCAGTTCGCCAGAACCAGC
CAATAAGGATGCACCCGGTCCACCAATGTGGAAGCCAAGCATTAACAATGGTACTGATCTTTGGGAGTCC
AATTTGAGAAACGGAGGTCAGCCGGCCGCACAGCAAGTTCCAAAGCCGTCGTGGGGTCATACACCATCCT
CTAACTTAGGTGGAACATGGGGTGAGGACGACGATGGCGCCGATAGTAGTAGTGTGTGGACTGGAGGAGC
TGTTAGCAACGCGGGATCCGGAGCTGCAGTGGGAGTAAACCAAGCCGGAGTTAATGTCGGTCCAGGCGGT
GTTGTTTCGTCTGGCGGACCTCAGTGGGGACAAGGTGTCGTTGGCGTCGGACTTGGATCAACTGGAGGTA
ACGGGTCAAGCAATATAACTGGATCGTCTGGAGTCGCAACAGGTAGTAGCGGAAACTCCAGCAACGCTGG
TAACGGTTGGGGAGACCCTCGTGAAATACGCCCTTTGGGAGTTGGTGGCTCCATGGATATTCGAAATGTT
GAACATCGCGGCGGTAACGGTTCTGGAGCAACTTCGAGCGATCCACGAGACATTCGCATGATCGATCCGC
GTGACCCTATTCGAGGAGATCCCCGTGGAATATCTGGTCGTCTTAATGGGACCTCTGAAATGTGGGGTCA
TCATCCACAAATGTCCCATAACCAGTTGCAAGGTATCAACAAAATGGTTGGTCAAAGTGTAGCAACTGCC
AGCACCAGTGTCGGAACATCTGGCTCGGGCATCGGTCCTGGAGGTCCCGGTCCTAGTACAGTATCAGGCA
ATATCCCAACACAGTGGGGGCCTGCTCAACCGGTAAGCGTTGGTGTAAGTGGTCCCAAAGACATGTCAAA
ACAGATAAGTGGATGGGAGGAACCATCACCACCGCCTCAGCGTCGCAGTATTCCTAACTACGATGATGGT
ACATCGTTGGCGGCTCAGCAAACTCGTGTTCCCGCTGCAAGCGGTCACTGGAAAGACATGACTGATTCGA
TAGGTCGTAGTAGTCATCTCATGCGTGGCCAAAGCCAAACGGGAGGTATAGGAATAGCCGGCGTTGGAAA
TAGCAATGTTCCAGTGGGAGCCAATCCAAGTAATCCTATAAGCAGTGTAGTTGGACCTCAAGCCCGGATT
CCATCTGTGGGCGGCGTACAACACAAACCAGACGGCGGCGCTATGTGGGTGCATTCCGGCAATGTAGGTG
GCAGAAATAATGTTGCTGCTGTTACTACTGCAGCGGATGACACTCATAGCGTTAATGTCGGCGCTCCCAG
CAGTGGCAGTGTATCCAGCAACAATTGGGTTGATGACAAGTCCAACTCAACCTTGGCACAAAACTCTTGG
AGCGACCCGGCCCCTGTTGGAGTTAGTTGGGGCAATAAGCAAAGCAAACCGCCAAGCAATAGTGCTTCAT
CAGGTTGGAGCACTGCTGCGGGCGTGGTGGATGGGGTTGATCTAGGATCTGAGTGGAACACGCACGGGGG
GATTATTGGAAAATCTCAGCAACAACAAAAACTAGCGGGACTTAACGTGGGAATGGTGAACGTAATTAAC
GCGGAGATCATTAAGCAAAGCAAGCAATACAGGATCCTTGTCGAGAACGGCTTTAAAAAGGAAGATGTAG
AGCGGGCATTAGTGATTGCTAATATGAACATCGAAGAGGCAGCCGATATGCTCCGTGCCAACTCATCCCT
ATCAATGGATGGTTGGCGTCGACATGATGAGTCCCTTGGATCTTATGCCGACCACAATAGTTCAACAAGC
AGCGGTGGATTTGCTGGTCGTTACCCGGTCAACAGTGGACAACCTTCAATGTCCTTTCCTCATAATAACC
TTATGAATAACATGGGAGGTACCGCTGTTACTGGAGGTAACAACAATACAAACATGACAGCTTTACAGGT
GCAAAAGTATTTAAATCAAGGGCAACATGGTGTCGCTGTTGGACCGCAAGCCGTTGGTAATTCTTCAGCA
GTATCTGTCGGATTTGGTCAGAACACGTCTAACGCAGCAGTGGCAGGAGCAGCCTCTGTAAATATAGCAG
CAAATACAAACAACCAACCGTCTGGTCAGCAAATTCGCATGCTAGGCCAGCAAATTCAGTTGGCCATTCA
TAGTGGTTTCATATCTAGTCAGATATTGACTCAACCGCTAACTCAAACAACCCTTAACCTTTTAAACCAA
CTTCTTAGCAATATTAAGCATCTCCAGGCTGCGCAGCAATCCCTTACCCGCGGGGGAAATGTCAATCCAA
TGGCAGTGAATGTGGCTATATCTAAATACAAGCAGCAAATCCAGAATTTACAGAACCAGATAAATGCACA
ACAGGCTGTGTATGTAAAACAGCAAAATATGCAACCAACTTCACAACAACAACAGCCCCAACAACAGCAA
CTTCCTTCTGTTCATCTAAGTAACTCAGGCAACGACTATTTAAGAGGTCACGATGCAATAAATAATTTGC
AAAGCAACTTTTCTGAGCTCAATATTAATAAGCCAAGTGGATATCAAGGAGCGTCCAATCAACAATCCCG
ATTAAATCAGTGGAAGCTTCCAGTATTAGATAAGGAGATCAACTCTGACAGTACGGAATTTTCTCGTGCC
CCAGGTGCAACGAAACAAAATTTGACGGCCAACACAAGCAACATAAACTCTTTGGGTCTTCAAAACGATA
GTACATGGTCAACTGGACGCAGTATTGGTGACGGTTGGCCTGATCCCTCATCTGATAACGAGAATAAAGA
CTGGTCTGTTGCTCAGCCAACTTCAGCAGCAACTGCTTACACTGATCTGGTCCAAGAGTTTGAGCCAGGC
AAGCCATGGAAGGGTTCACAGATCAAAAGCATAGAAGATGATCCCAGCATTACACCAGGAAGCGTTGCTA
GATCTCCATTGTCTATTAATTCGACGCCAAAAGATGCTGACATATTTGCCAATACCGGTAAAAATTCACC
GACTGATTTACCGCCACTAAGTTTATCGTCGTCTACATGGAGTTTTAATCCAAACCAAAATTATCCGAGT
CACAGTTGGTCTGACAATAGTCAACAATGTACCGCCACTTCGGAGCTTTGGACAAGCCCGCTAAATAAAT
CATCGTCTCGAGGTCCCCCGCCAGGATTGACTGCCAATTCAAATAAATCTGCAAATAGTAATGCGTCAAC
GCCAACAACTATTACCGGAGGTGCGAATGGATGGTTACAGCCTCGAAGTGGCGGTGTTCAAACCACAAAC
ACTAATTGGACAGGTGGTAACACCACTTGGGGCTCCAGTTGGTTGCTTTTGAAAAATCTAACAGCACAGA
TTGATGGTCCTACTTTGCGTACACTGTGTATGCAGCATGGGCCCCTTGTCAGCTTTCACCCGTATTTGAA
CCAAGGAATTGCCTTATGTAAATATACTACTCGTGAGGAGGCGAACAAGGCGCAAATGGCGTTAAACAAC
TGTGTCCTCGCCAACACCACAATATTTGCTGAATCTCCCAGCGAGAACGAGGTGCAAAGCATTATGCAGC
ACTTACCACAAACTCCTTCCTCTACAAGCTCTAGTGGAACTAGTGGTGGCAACGTCGGAGGCGTCGGCAC
TTCAGCCAATAATGCAAACAGTGGTTCTGCAGCTTGTCTGTCCGGAAACAATAGCGGCAACGGAAACGGC
AGCGCGAGCGGCGCCGGCAGCGGCAACAATGGCAACAGTAGCTGCAACAACAGTGCCGCCGGGGGGGGCA
GCAGCAGCAACAACACGATTACCACTGTAGCAAATTCGAATCTTGTTGGTTCTAGTGGCTCTGTCTCAAA
TTCCTCTGGCGTTACTGCTAACTCTAGTACTGTTTCTGTAGTTAGTTGTACAGCGAGTGGGAATTCCATA
AATGGGGCAGGTACTGCAAACAGTTCTGGTTCAAAGAGTAGTGCAAACAATTTAGCTAGCGGCCAGTCTA
GCGCTTCTAACTTAACTAATAGCACCAATTCAACATGGCGACAAACTAGCCAAAACCAAGCTCTTCAAAG
TCAAAGCAGGCCATCAGGCAGAGAAGCTGACTTTGATTATATATCTCTCGTTTATTCCATTGTTGATGAT
TAAGCGGCCGCTCGAGTCTAGAGGGCCCGCGGTTCGAAGGTAAGCCTATCCCTAACCCTCTCCTCGGTCT
CGATTCTACGCGTACCGGTCATCATCACCATCACCATTGAGTTTAAACCCGCTGATCAGCCTCGACTGTG
CCTTCTAAGGCCTGAGCTCGCTGATCAGCCTCGATCGAGGATCCAGACATGATAAGATACATTGATGAGT
TTGGACAAACCACAACTAGAATGCAGTGAAAAAAATGCTTTATTTGTGAAATTTGTGATGCTATTGCTTT
ATTTGTAACCATTATAAGCTGCAATAAACAAGTTAACAACAACAATTGCATTCATTTTATGTTTCAGGTT
CAGGGGGAGGTGTGGGAGGTTTTTTAAAGCAAGTAAAACCTCTACAAATGTGGTATGGCTGATTATGATC
AGTCGACCGATGCCCTTGAGAGCCTTCAACCCAGTCAGCTCCTTCCGGTGGGCGCGGGGCATGACTATCG
TCGCCGCACTTATGACTGTCTTCTTTATCATGCAACTCGTAGGACAGGTGCCGGCAGCGCTCTGGGTCAT
TTTCGGCGAGGACCGCTTTCGCTGGAGCGCGACGATGATCGGCCTGTCGCTTGCGGTATTCGGAATCTTG
CACGCCCTCGCTCAAGCCTTCGTCACTGGTCCCGCCACCAAACGTTTCGGCGAGAAGCAGGCCATTATCG
CCGGCATGGCGGCCGACGCGCTGGGCTACGTCTTGCTGGCGTTCGCGACGCGAGGCTGGATGGCCTTCCC
CATTATGATTCTTCTCGCTTCCGGCGGCATCGGGATGCCCGCGTTGCAGGCCATGCTGTCCAGGCAGGTA
GATGACGACCATCAGGGACAGCTTCAAGGATCGCTCGCGGCTCTTACCAGCCAGCAAAAGGCCAGGAACC
GTAAAAAGGCCGCGTTGCTGGCGTTTTTCCATAGGCTCCGCCCCCCTGACGAGCATCACAAAAATCGACG
CTCAAGTCAGAGGTGGCGAAACCCGACAGGACTATAAAGATACCAGGCGTTTCCCCCTGGAAGCTCCCTC
GTGCGCTCTCCTGTTCCGACCCTGCCGCTTACCGGATACCTGTCCGCCTTTCTCCCTTCGGGAAGCGTGG
CGCTTTCTCAATGCTCACGCTGTAGGTATCTCAGTTCGGTGTAGGTCGTTCGCTCCAAGCTGGGCTGTGT
GCACGAACCCCCCGTTCAGCCCGACCGCTGCGCCTTATCCGGTAACTATCGTCTTGAGTCCAACCCGGTA
AGACACGACTTATCGCCACTGGCAGCAGCCACTGGTAACAGGATTAGCAGAGCGAGGTATGTAGGCGGTG
CTACAGAGTTCTTGAAGTGGTGGCCTAACTACGGCTACACTAGAAGGACAGTATTTGGTATCTGCGCTCT
GCTGAAGCCAGTTACCTTCGGAAAAAGAGTTGGTAGCTCTTGATCCGGCAAACAAACCACCGCTGGTAGC
GGTGGTTTTTTTGTTTGCAAGCAGCAGATTACGCGCAGAAAAAAAGGATCTCAAGAAGATCCTTTGATCT
TTTCTACGGGGTCTGACGCTCAGTGGAACGAAAACTCACGTTAAGGGATTTTGGTCATGAGATTATCAAA
AAGGATCTTCACCTAGATCCTTTTAAATTAAAAATGAAGTTTTAAATCAATCTAAAGTATATATGAGTAA
ACTTGGTCTGACAGTTACCAATGCTTAATCAGTGAGGCACCTATCTCAGCGATCTGTCTATTTCGTTCAT
CCATAGTTGCCTGACTCCCCGTCGTGTAGATAACTACGATACGGGAGGGCTTACCATCTGGCCCCAGTGC
TGCAATGATACCGCGAGACCCACGCTCACCGGCTCCAGATTTATCAGCAATAAACCAGCCAGCCGGAAGG
GCCGAGCGCAGAAGTGGTCCTGCAACTTTATCCGCCTCCATCCAGTCTATTAATTGTTGCCGGGAAGCTA
GAGTAAGTAGTTCGCCAGTTAATAGTTTGCGCAACGTTGTTGCCATTGCTGCAGGCATCGTGGTGTCACG
CTCGTCGTTTGGTATGGCTTCATTCAGCTCCGGTTCCCAACGATCAAGGCGAGTTACATGATCCCCCATG
TTGTGCAAAAAAGCGGTTAGCTCCTTCGGTCCTCCGATCGTTGTCAGAAGTAAGTTGGCCGCAGTGTTAT
CACTCATGGTTATGGCAGCACTGCATAATTCTCTTACTGTCATGCCATCCGTAAGATGCTTTTCTGTGAC
TGGTGAGTACTCAACCAAGTCATTCTGAGAATAGTGTATGCGGCGACCGAGTTGCTCTTGCCCGGCGTCA
ACACGGGATAATACCGCGCCACATAGCAGAACTTTAAAAGTGCTCATCATTGGAAAACGTTCTTCGGGGC
GAAAACTCTCAAGGATCTTACCGCTGTTGAGATCCAGTTCGATGTAACCCACTCGTGCACCCAACTGATC
TTCAGCATCTTTTACTTTCACCAGCGTTTCTGGGTGAGCAAAAACAGGAAGGCAAAATGCCGCAAAAAAG
GGAATAAGGGCGACACGGAAATGTTGAATACTCATACTCTTCCTTTTTCAATATTATTGAAGCATTTATC
AGGGTTATTGTCTCATGAGCGGATACATATTTGAATGTATTTAGAAAAATAAACAAATAGGGGTTCCGCG
CACATTTCCCCGAAAAGTGCCACCTGACGTCTAAGAAACCATTATTATCATGACATTAACCTATAAAAAT
AGGCGTATCACGAGGCCCTTTCGT
Features (pLannotate 1.2.2; 11 found; start..end, strand, type, name):
     56..2568    +  promoter       Ac5 promoter: Drosophila melanogaster actin 5C promoter
   2589..2654    +  CDS            N (fragment): REGN_LAMBD - Experimental evidence at protein level: Swiss-Prot protein existence level 1. Plays a role as a transcriptional antitermination factor that allows the virus to initiate its lytic phase. Activates expression of the delayed viral early genes by modifying host RNA polymerase (RNAP) into a form that is resistant to termination signals. This antitermination function requires the host NusA protein which serves to stabilize the interaction between antitermination protein N and host RNA polymerase. From Escherichia phage lambda (Bacteriophage lambda).
   2682..2708    +  CDS            3xHA (fragment): three tandem HA epitope tags
   2709..6860    +  CDS            gw: GAWKY_DROME - Also known as GW182 From Drosophila melanogaster (Fruit fly).
   6899..6940    +  CDS            V5 tag: epitope tag from simian virus 5
   7040..7174    -  polyA_signal   SV40 poly(A) signal: SV40 polyadenylation signal
   7197..7281    -  CDS            large T antigen (fragment): large T antigen from SV40 (simian virus 40)
   7282..7752    +  CDS            TcR (fragment): tetracycline efflux protein; tet; confers resistance to tetracycline
   7796..8384    -  rep_origin     ori: high-copy-number ColE1/pMB1/pBR322/pUC origin of replication
   8555..9415    -  CDS            AmpR: β-lactamase; bla; confers resistance to ampicillin, carbenicillin, and related antibiotics
   9416..9520    -  promoter       AmpR promoter: bla
