[The description below was written by a language model from this plasmid's Addgene catalogue record and pLannotate feature annotations shown in this document.]
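Description:
pAc5.1B-lambdaN-HA-DmGW182-GW10_338_438A_D is a 9.6 kb insect expression plasmid for producing a mutant form of the Drosophila melanogaster GW182 protein (gene gw, also called Gawky) in fly cells. The catalogue lists the backbone as unknown, although the name and feature layout point to a pAc5.1B-type vector. It is propagated in E. coli through a ColE1/pUC-type origin and selected with ampicillin via the bla gene and its native promoter. The repository lists it as low copy, even though the annotated origin is of the high-copy type. Short fragments annotated as tetracycline resistance and SV40 large T antigen appear to be non-functional backbone remnants.

Expression is driven by the constitutive Drosophila actin 5C promoter and terminated by an SV40 polyadenylation signal. The open reading frame begins with a short fragment of the bacteriophage lambda N protein, followed by an HA epitope (annotated as a fragment of a 3xHA tag) and then the gw coding sequence. A V5 tag sequence lies downstream of the insert, but the record does not show whether it is in frame and translated. The lambda N peptide binds boxB RNA hairpins, so fusions of this type are commonly used in tethering assays, where the protein is recruited to a boxB-containing reporter mRNA to test its silencing activity independently of miRNA targeting. The HA tag allows detection or immunoprecipitation.

The insert name, GW10_338_438A, suggests alanine substitutions affecting GW repeats and positions 338 and 438, but the record does not define the mutations. The associated publication concerns the GW182 domains required for miRNA function.

The depositor's sequence may be theoretical rather than experimentally verified.
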