Addgene plasmid #146162: pAc5.1B-lambdaN-HA-DmGW182-GW10_338_438A_D
Purpose: Insect Expression of DmGW182-GW10_338_438A
Depositing lab: Elisa Izaurralde. Depositing organization: Max Planck Institute for Developmental Biology. Publication: A C-terminal silencing domain in GW182 is essential for miRNA function. Eulalio A, Helms S, Fritzsch C, Fauser M, Izaurralde E. RNA. 2009 Jun;15(6):1067-77. doi: 10.1261/rna.1605509. Epub 2009 Apr 21. PubMed 19383769.
Backbone
  Vector backbone: Unknown
  Vector type: Insect Expression
Growth in bacteria
  Bacterial resistance: Ampicillin, 100 μg/mL
  Growth temperature: 37°C
  Growth strain: DH5alpha
  Copy number: Low Copy
Gene/Insert
  Gene/Insert name: DmGW182-GW10_338_438A
  Species: D. melanogaster (fly)
  Entrez Gene: gw (a.k.a. Dmel_CG31992, CG11484, CG31992, CG9905, Dmel\CG31992, GQ182, GW, GW182, Gw, Gw182, anon-EST:Posey205, dGW182, gw182)
  Cloning method: Unknown
Terms and licenses: Academic/Nonprofit Terms; Industry Terms: Not Available to Industry
Depositor comments: Plasmids from this collection were made available to the research community and donated after the lab closed. Please note that the sequence provided by the depositing laboratory may be theoretical/predicted or based on Sanger sequencing results. There may be discrepancies between sequencing results obtained by Addgene and the depositor sequence. If an Addgene verified sequence is not available, please contact before placing your order to request that our lab fully sequence the plasmid.
How to cite: pAc5.1B-lambdaN-HA-DmGW182-GW10_338_438A_D was a gift from Elisa Izaurralde (Addgene plasmid # 146162 ; http://n2t.net/addgene:146162 ; RRID:Addgene_146162)
